Addgene plasmid #58324: pCMV6-Entry IL36RN R48W
Purpose: entry vector for human IL36RN R48W mutant
Depositing lab: Francesca Capon. Depositing organization: King's College London. Publication: In Silico and In Vitro Analysis of IL36RN Alterations Reveals Critical Residues for the Function of the Interleukin-36 Receptor Complex. Hassi NK, Weston T, Rinaldi G, Ng JC, Smahi A, Twelves S, Davan-Wetton C, Fakhreddine D, Fraternali F, Capon F. J Invest Dermatol. 2023 Dec;143(12):2468-2475.e6. doi: 10.1016/j.jid.2023.06.191. Epub 2023 Jul 4. PubMed 37414245.
Backbone
  Vector backbone: pCMV6-entry
  Backbone manufacturer: Origene
  Backbone size w/o insert (bp): 4900
  Total vector size (bp): 5300
  Vector type: Entry vector
  Selectable markers: Neomycin (select with G418)
Growth in bacteria
  Bacterial resistance: Kanamycin, 50 μg/mL
  Growth temperature: 37°C
  Growth strain: DH5alpha
  Copy number: Unknown
Gene/Insert
  Gene/Insert name: IL36RN
  Species: H. sapiens (human)
  Mutation: R48W: c.142C>T, p.Arg48Trp
  GenBank ID: NM_012275.2
  Entrez Gene: IL36RN (a.k.a. FIL1, FIL1(DELTA), FIL1D, IL-36Ra, IL1F5, IL1HY1, IL1L1, IL1RP3, IL36RA, PSORP, PSORS14)
  Promoter: CMV
  Tag / fusion protein: myc-DDK (C terminal on insert)
  Cloning method: Restriction Enzyme; 5′ cloning site SgfI (not destroyed); 3′ cloning site MluI (not destroyed)
  Sequencing primers: 5′ CMV-F; 3′ M13R
Terms and licenses: Academic/Nonprofit Terms; Industry Terms: Not Available to Industry
How to cite: pCMV6-Entry IL36RN R48W was a gift from Francesca Capon (Addgene plasmid # 58324 ; http://n2t.net/addgene:58324 ; RRID:Addgene_58324)
