[The description below was written by a language model from this plasmid's Addgene catalogue record.]
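Description:
pCMV6-Entry IL36RN R48W is a mammalian expression and shuttle ("entry") plasmid built on the commercial pCMV6-Entry backbone, with a recorded total size of about 5.3 kb (roughly 4.9 kb of backbone plus the insert). It is propagated in standard E. coli cloning strains under kanamycin selection, and it carries a neomycin resistance marker so that transfected mammalian cells can be selected with G418. The record does not state the origin of replication or the copy number, and no feature table is supplied, so other backbone elements cannot be confirmed here.

The payload is the human IL36RN coding sequence, which encodes the interleukin-36 receptor antagonist (IL-36Ra), carrying the missense change c.142C>T, which replaces arginine 48 with tryptophan. Expression is driven by the CMV promoter, a strong constitutive promoter in most mammalian cell lines, and the open reading frame is fused at its C terminus to a tandem myc-DDK tag (DDK being the FLAG epitope), allowing detection or immunoprecipitation with either of two common antibodies. The insert lies between SgfI and MluI sites, both of which were preserved during cloning, so the open reading frame can be excised and moved into compatible destination vectors that use the same site pair.

Given the stated purpose and the associated study of IL36RN alterations and residues critical for the IL-36 receptor complex, the construct is suited to expressing the tagged R48W variant in cultured cells, for example to compare its expression and antagonist activity with other IL36RN forms.
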