>Addgene plasmid #58324 | pCMV6-Entry IL36RN R48W | addgene partial sequence | sequence record 92747 | CMV-F 5'-CGCAAATGGGCGGTAGGCGTG-3'
TCGTTAGTGAACCGTCAGAATTTTGTAATACGACTCACTATAGGGCGGCCGGGAATTCGTCGACTGGATC
CGGTACCGAGGAGATCTGCCGCCGCGATCGCCATGGTCCTGAGTGGGGCGCTGTGCTTCCGAATGAAGGA
CTCGGCATTGAAGGTGCTTTATCTGCATAATAACCAGCTTCTAGCTGGAGGGCTGCATGCAGGGAAGGTC
ATTAAAGGTGAAGAGATCAGCGTGGTCCCCAATTGGTGGCTGGATGCCAGCCTGTCCCCCGTCATCCTGG
GTGTCCAGGGTGGAAGCCAGTGCCTGTCATGTGGGGTGGGGCAGGAGCCGACTCTAACACTAGAGCCAGT
GAACATCATGGAGCTCTATCTTGGTGCCAAGGAATCCAAGAGCTTCACCTTCTACCGGCGGGACATGGGG
CTCACCTCCAGCTTCGAGTCGGCTGCCTACCCGGGCTGGTTCCTGTGCACGGTGCCTGAAGCCGATCAGC
CTGTCAGACTCACCCAGCTTCCCGAGAATGGTGGCTGGAATGCCCCCATCACAGACTTCTACTTCCAGCA
GTGTGACACGCGTACGCGGCCGCTCGAGCAGAAACTCATCTCAGAAGAGGATCTGGCAGCAAATGATATC
CTGGATTACAAGGATGACGACGATAAGGTTTAAACGGCCGGCCGCGGTCATAGCTGTTTCCTGAACAGAT
CCCGGGTGGCATCCCTGTGACCCCTCCCCAGTGCCTCTCCTGGCCCTGGAAGTTGCCACTCCAGTGCCCA
CCAGCCTTGTCCTAATAAAATTAAGTTGCATCATTTTGTCTGACTAGGTGTCCTTCTATAATATTATGGG
GTG
