>Addgene plasmid #58324 | pCMV6-Entry IL36RN R48W | addgene partial sequence | sequence record 92750 | C-CMV-24 5'-TATTAGGACAAGGCTGGTGGGCAC-3'
GGAGAGGCACTGGGGAAGGGGTCACAGGGATGCCACCCGGGATCTGTTCAGGAAACAGCTATGACCGCGG
CCGGCCGTTTAAACCTTATCGTCGTCATCCTTGTAATCCAGGATATCATTTGCTGCCAGATCCTCTTCTG
AGATGAGTTTCTGCTCGAGCGGCCGCGTACGCGTGTCACACTGCTGGAAGTAGAAGTCTGTGATGGGGGC
ATTCCAGCCACCATTCTCGGGAAGCTGGGTGAGTCTGACAGGCTGATCGGCTTCAGGCACCGTGCACAGG
AACCAGCCCGGGTAGGCAGCCGACTCGAAGCTGGAGGTGAGCCCCATGTCCCGCCGGTAGAAGGTGAAGC
TCTTGGATTCCTTGGCACCAAGATAGAGCTCCATGATGTTCACTGGCTCTAGTGTTAGAGTCGGCTCCTG
CCCCACCCCACATGACAGGCACTGGCTTCCACCCTGGACACCCAGGATGACGGGGGACAGGCTGGCATCC
AGCCACCAATTGGGGACCACGCTGATCTCTTCACCTTTAATGACCTTCCCTGCATGCAGCCCTCCAGCTA
GAAGCTGGTTATTATGCAGATAAAGCACCTTCAATGCCGAGTCCTTCATTCGGAAGCACAGCGCCCCACT
CAGGACCATGGCGATCGCGGCGGCAGATCTCCTCGGTACCGGATCCAGTCGACGAATTCCCGGCCGCCCT
ATAGTGAGTCGTATTACAAAATTCTGACGGTTCACTAAACGAGCTCTGCTTATATAGACCTCCCACCGTA
CACGCCTACCGCCCATTTGCGTCAACGGGGCGGGGTTATTACGACATTTTGGAAAGTCCCGTTGATTTTG
GTGCCAAAACAAACTCCCATTGACGTCAATGGGGTGGAGACTTGGAAATCCCCGTGAGTCAAACCGCTAT
CCACGCCCATTGGTGTACTGCCAAAACCGCATCACCATGGTAATAGCGATGACTAATACGTAAATGTACT
GCCAAGTAGGAAAGTCCCGTAAGGTCATGTACTGGGCATA
